Addgene plasmid #216585: EEF1A2 in pENTR
Purpose: gateway cloning donor vector containing EEF1A2
Depositing lab: Douglas Allan & Christopher Loewen. Depositing organization: University of British Columbia.
Backbone
  Vector backbone: pCR8-GW-TOPO
  Backbone manufacturer: GenScript
  Backbone size w/o insert (bp): 2800
  Vector type: Gateway Entry Plasmid
Growth in bacteria
  Bacterial resistance: Spectinomycin, 50 μg/mL
  Growth temperature: 37°C
  Growth strain: DH5alpha
  Copy number: High Copy
Gene/Insert
  Gene/Insert name: EEF1A2
  Species: H. sapiens (human)
  Insert size (bp): 1400
  Entrez Gene: EEF1A2 (a.k.a. DEE33, EEF1AL, EF-1-alpha-2, EF1A, EIEE33, HS1, MRD38, STN, STNL)
  Cloning method: Gibson Cloning
  Sequencing primers: 5′ M13 fwd; 3′ M13 rev
Terms and licenses: Academic/Nonprofit Terms; Industry Terms: Not Available to Industry
Depositor comments: insert contains a Kozak sequence that encodes a linker for cloning into N-terminal tagging pDEST vectors
How to cite: EEF1A2 in pENTR was a gift from Douglas Allan & Christopher Loewen (Addgene plasmid # 216585 ; http://n2t.net/addgene:216585 ; RRID:Addgene_216585)
