[The description below was written by a language model from this plasmid's Addgene catalogue record and pLannotate feature annotations shown in this document.]
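Description:
EEF1A2 in pENTR is a Gateway entry (donor) plasmid built on the pCR8-GW-TOPO backbone and carrying the human EEF1A2 coding sequence, which encodes the elongation factor 1-alpha 2 isoform that delivers aminoacyl-tRNAs to the ribosomal A site in a GTP-dependent manner. The sequenced plasmid is about 4.2 kb, consistent with a roughly 2.8 kb backbone plus a roughly 1.4 kb insert that was introduced by Gibson assembly. It is maintained in E. coli at high copy through a ColE1/pUC-type origin and selected with spectinomycin via the aadA (SmR) aminoglycoside adenylyltransferase gene. An integron Pc promoter fragment and a short gentamicin-resistance gene remnant are annotated upstream of aadA. Small lacZα and lacI fragments are also annotated, apparently as backbone remnants.

The EEF1A2 open reading frame sits between attL1 and attL2 sites, so an LR Clonase reaction can transfer it directionally into any attR-containing destination vector. The entry clone has no eukaryotic promoter of its own, so expression depends on the destination vector chosen. A T7 promoter lies just outside attL2, pointing back toward the insert, and rrnB T1 and T2 terminators upstream of the attL1 side help insulate the cassette from read-through transcription. According to the depositor, the insert includes a Kozak sequence designed so that it also encodes a linker when the gene is recombined into N-terminal tagging destination vectors, allowing in-frame fusions as well as untagged expression. The record does not state whether a stop codon is retained. M13 forward and reverse sites flank the cassette for sequence verification. The plasmid serves as a shuttle source of EEF1A2 for generating expression constructs.
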