Features (pLannotate 1.2.2; 12 found; start..end, strand, type, name):
     42..78      -  CDS            lacZα (fragment): LacZα fragment of β-galactosidase; lacZ fragment
     94..193     +  protein_bind   attL1: mutant version of attL; recombination site for the Gateway® LR reaction LR Clonase™
    202..1590    +  CDS            EEF1A2: EF1A2_HUMAN - Also known as EEF1AL, STN. Experimental evidence at protein level: Swiss-Prot protein existence level 1. This protein promotes the GTP-dependent binding of aminoacyl- tRNA to the A-site of ribosomes during protein biosynthesis. From Homo sapiens (Human).
   1597..1696    -  protein_bind   attL2: mutant version of attL; recombination site for the Gateway® LR reaction LR Clonase™
   1714..1732    -  promoter       T7 promoter: promoter for bacteriophage T7 RNA polymerase
   1922..1945    +  promoter       Pc promoter (fragment): intI1 (promoter lies within the coding sequence); class 1 integron promoter
   2121..2177    +  CDS            GmR (fragment): gentamycin acetyltransferase; aacC1; confers resistance to gentamycin
   2184..2975    +  CDS            SmR: aminoglycoside adenylyltransferase (Murphy, 1985); aadA; confers resistance to spectinomycin and streptomycin
   3068..3656    +  rep_origin     ori: high-copy-number ColE1/pMB1/pBR322/pUC origin of replication
   3839..3931    +  CDS            lacI (fragment): lac repressor; lacI; The lac repressor binds to the lac operator to inhibit transcription in E. coli. This inhibition can be relieved by adding lactose or isopropyl-β-D-thiogalactopyranoside (IPTG).
   3986..4013    -  terminator     rrnB T2 terminator: transcription terminator T2 from the E. coli rrnB gene
   4145..4188    +  terminator     rrnB T1 terminator: Escherichia coli rrnB; transcription terminator T1 from the E. coli rrnB gene
>Addgene plasmid #216585 | EEF1A2 in pENTR | addgene full sequence | sequence record 426880 | Addgene NGS Result
GCCTGGCAGTTCCCTACTCTCGCGTTAACGCTAGCATGGATGTTTTCCCAGTCACGACGTTGTAAAACGA
CGGCCAGTCTTAAGCTCGGGCCCCAAATAATGATTTTATTTTGACTGATAGTGACCTGTTCGTTGCAACA
AATTGATGAGCAATGCTTTTTTATAATGCCAACTTTGTACAAAAAAGCAGGCTCCGGCACCATGGGCAAG
GAGAAGACCCACATCAACATCGTGGTCATCGGCCACGTGGACTCCGGAAAGTCCACCACCACGGGCCACC
TCATCTACAAATGCGGAGGTATTGACAAAAGGACCATTGAGAAGTTCGAGAAGGAGGCGGCTGAGATGGG
GAAGGGATCCTTCAAGTATGCCTGGGTGCTGGACAAGCTGAAGGCGGAGCGTGAGCGCGGCATCACCATC
GACATCTCCCTCTGGAAGTTCGAGACCACCAAGTACTACATCACCATCATCGATGCCCCCGGCCACCGCG
ACTTCATCAAGAACATGATCACGGGTACATCCCAGGCGGACTGCGCAGTGCTGATCGTGGCGGCGGGCGT
GGGCGAGTTCGAGGCGGGCATCTCCAAGAATGGGCAGACGCGGGAGCATGCCCTGCTGGCCTACACGCTG
GGTGTGAAGCAGCTCATCGTGGGCGTGAACAAAATGGACTCCACAGAGCCGGCCTACAGCGAGAAGCGCT
ACGACGAGATCGTCAAGGAAGTCAGCGCCTACATCAAGAAGATCGGCTACAACCCGGCCACCGTGCCCTT
TGTGCCCATCTCCGGCTGGCACGGTGACAACATGCTGGAGCCCTCCCCCAACATGCCGTGGTTCAAGGGC
TGGAAGGTGGAGCGTAAGGAGGGCAACGCAAGCGGCGTGTCCCTGCTGGAGGCCCTGGACACCATCCTGC
CCCCCACGCGCCCCACGGACAAGCCCCTGCGCCTGCCGCTGCAGGACGTGTACAAGATTGGCGGCATTGG
CACGGTGCCCGTGGGCCGGGTGGAGACCGGAATCCTGCGGCCGGGCATGGTGGTGACCTTTGCGCCAGTG
AACATCACCACTGAGGTGAAGTCAGTGGAGATGCACCACGAGGCTCTGAGCGAAGCTCTGCCCGGCGACA
ACGTCGGCTTCAATGTGAAGAACGTGTCGGTGAAGGACATCCGGCGGGGCAACGTGTGTGGGGACAGCAA
GTCTGACCCGCCGCAGGAGGCTGCTCAGTTCACCTCCCAGGTCATCATCCTGAACCACCCGGGGCAGATT
AGCGCCGGCTACTCCCCGGTCATCGACTGCCACACAGCCCACATCGCCTGCAAGTTTGCGGAGCTGAAGG
AGAAGATTGACCGGCGCTCTGGCAAGAAGCTGGAGGACAACCCCAAGTCCCTGAAGTCTGGAGACGCGGC
CATCGTGGAGATGGTGCCGGGAAAGCCCATGTGTGTGGAGAGCTTCTCCCAGTACCCGCCTCTCGGCCGC
TTCGCCGTGCGCGACATGAGGCAGACGGTGGCCGTAGGCGTCATCAAGAACGTGGAGAAGAAGAGCGGCG
GCGCCGGCAAGGTCACCAAGTCGGCGCAGAAGGCGCAGAAGGCGGGCAAGTGATAGACCCAGCTTTCTTG
TACAAAGTTGGCATTATAAAAAATAATTGCTCATCAATTTGTTGCAACGAACAGGTCACTATCAGTCAAA
ATAAAATCATTATTTGCCATCCAGCTGATATCCCCTATAGTGAGTCGTATTACATGGTCATAGCTGTTTC
CTGGCAGCTCTGGCCCGTGTCTCAAAATCTCTGATGTTACATTGCACAAGATAAAAATATATCATCATGC
CTCCTCTAGACCAGCCAGGACAGAAATGCCTCGACTTCGCTGCTACCCAAGGTTGCCGGGTGACGCACAC
CGTGGAAACGGATGAAGGCACGAACCCAGTGGACATAAGCCTGTTCGGTTCGTAAGCTGTAATGCAAGTA
GCGTATGCGCTCACGCAACTGGTCCAGAACCTTGACCGAACGCAGCGGTGGTAACGGCGCAGTGGCGGTT
TTCATGGCTTGTTATGACTGTTTTTTTGGGGTACAGTCTATGCCTCGGGCATCCAAGCAGCAAGCGCGTT
ACGCCGTGGGTCGATGTTTGATGTTATGGAGCAGCAACGATGTTACGCAGCAGGGCAGTCGCCCTAAAAC
AAAGTTAAACATTATGAGGGAAGCGGTGATCGCCGAAGTATCGACTCAACTATCAGAGGTAGTTGGCGTC
ATCGAGCGCCATCTCGAACCGACGTTGCTGGCCGTACATTTGTACGGCTCCGCAGTGGATGGCGGCCTGA
AGCCACACAGTGATATTGATTTGCTGGTTACGGTGACCGTAAGGCTTGATGAAACAACGCGGCGAGCTTT
GATCAACGACCTTTTGGAAACTTCGGCTTCCCCTGGAGAGAGCGAGATTCTCCGCGCTGTAGAAGTCACC
ATTGTTGTGCACGACGACATCATTCCGTGGCGTTATCCAGCTAAGCGCGAACTGCAATTTGGAGAATGGC
AGCGCAATGACATTCTTGCAGGTATCTTCGAGCCAGCCACGATCGACATTGATCTGGCTATCTTGCTGAC
AAAAGCAAGAGAACATAGCGTTGCCTTGGTAGGTCCAGCGGCGGAGGAACTCTTTGATCCGGTTCCTGAA
CAGGATCTATTTGAGGCGCTAAATGAAACCTTAACGCTATGGAACTCGCCGCCCGACTGGGCTGGCGATG
AGCGAAATGTAGTGCTTACGTTGTCCCGCATTTGGTACAGCGCAGTAACCGGCAAAATCGCGCCGAAGGA
TGTCGCTGCCGACTGGGCAATGGAGCGCCTGCCGGCCCAGTATCAGCCCGTCATACTTGAAGCTAGACAG
GCTTATCTTGGACAAGAAGAAGATCGCTTGGCCTCGCGCGCAGATCAGTTGGAAGAATTTGTCCACTACG
TGAAAGGCGAGATCACCAAGGTAGTCGGCAAATAACCCTCGAGCCACCCATGACCAAAATCCCTTAACGT
GAGTTACGCGTCGTTCCACTGAGCGTCAGACCCCGTAGAAAAGATCAAAGGATCTTCTTGAGATCCTTTT
TTTCTGCGCGTAATCTGCTGCTTGCAAACAAAAAAACCACCGCTACCAGCGGTGGTTTGTTTGCCGGATC
AAGAGCTACCAACTCTTTTTCCGAAGGTAACTGGCTTCAGCAGAGCGCAGATACCAAATACTGTTCTTCT
AGTGTAGCCGTAGTTAGGCCACCACTTCAAGAACTCTGTAGCACCGCCTACATACCTCGCTCTGCTAATC
CTGTTACCAGTGGCTGCTGCCAGTGGCGATAAGTCGTGTCTTACCGGGTTGGACTCAAGACGATAGTTAC
CGGATAAGGCGCAGCGGTCGGGCTGAACGGGGGGTTCGTGCACACAGCCCAGCTTGGAGCGAACGACCTA
CACCGAACTGAGATACCTACAGCGTGAGCTATGAGAAAGCGCCACGCTTCCCGAAGGGAGAAAGGCGGAC
AGGTATCCGGTAAGCGGCAGGGTCGGAACAGGAGAGCGCACGAGGGAGCTTCCAGGGGGAAACGCCTGGT
ATCTTTATAGTCCTGTCGGGTTTCGCCACCTCTGACTTGAGCGTCGATTTTTGTGATGCTCGTCAGGGGG
GCGGAGCCTATGGAAAAACGCCAGCAACGCGGCCTTTTTACGGTTCCTGGCCTTTTGCTGGCCTTTTGCT
CACATGTTCTTTCCTGCGTTATCCCCTGATTCTGTGGATAACCGTATTACCGCCTTTGAGTGAGCTGATA
CCGCTCGCCGCAGCCGAACGACCGAGCGCAGCGAGTCAGTGAGCGAGGAAGCGGAAGAGCGCCCAATACG
CAAACCGCCTCTCCCCGCGCGTTGGCCGATTCATTAATGCAGCTGGCACGACAGGTTTCCCGACTGGAAA
GCGGGCAGTGAGCGCAACGCAATTAATACGCGTACCGCTAGCCAGGAAGAGTTTGTAGAAACGCAAAAAG
GCCATCCGTCAGGATGGCCTTCTGCTTAGTTTGATGCCTGGCAGTTTATGGCGGGCGTCCTGCCCGCCAC
CCTCCGGGCCGTTGCTTCACAACGTTCAAATCCGCTCCCGGCGGATTTGTCCTACTCAGGAGAGCGTTCA
CCGACAAACAACAGATAAAACGAAAGGCCCAGTCTTCCGACTGAGCCTTTCGTTTTATTTGAT
